>Addgene plasmid #133047 | miR290-SE-RGM-tdTomato targeting vector | addgene full sequence | sequence record 261666 | Addgene NGS Result
AGCGCCCAATACGCAAACCGCCTCTCCCCGCGCGTTGGCCGATTCATTAATGCAGCTGGCACGACAGGTT
TCCCGACTGGAAAGCGGGCAGTGAGCGCAACGCAATTAATGTGAGTTAGCTCACTCATTAGGCACCCCAG
GCTTTACACTTTATGCTTCCGGCTCGTATGTTGTGTGGAATTGTGAGCGGATAACAATTTCACACAGGAA
ACAGCTATGACCATGATTACGCCAAGCTTGGTACCGAGCTCGGATCCACTAGTAACGGCCGCCAGTGTGC
TGGAATTCGCCCTTTTCCTGCAGGGATACTGTGTCTTGGGGAGAAAGCTCTGTTATTAAAGCACTACTTA
CTTTAACAAGTAAAAAACGTAACATTTGGGAGCCCTCAAACGCACTGACATTCCAGGTGGCCTTGTCAGC
CTGCCTGTAATTCGGGTTTTTAAGTCAAAGTTAAAGCAAGAGAGAAAAGATCCCACCCAAGGAACGCAGT
GATAGAGGATCGGGAGCGCAGCTCAGGGTTTAAATCAAGCACAACGTGCTTTTTCAAAATGTGGTGGTGA
ATGGCTTATTCCTGCCACTCGAGACTTAAGGGCAGGGTGTTTCTGTGAGTTCCAGGCAGGCCAGGCCTAC
ATAGTGAGACCAGGTCACACACACATGCAAAGCATTCCTTACTGAAAACAATGAGGGGATCTCCTGGGGC
AGAGGCAGGTGTGAAATTCTGGCTGGGTGGAGTAGAAGGCCTCTTTATCGAGTCAGTTTAGACTGGACTG
AACCGGGCCAAAGGAGCCGAGCACATCACACCTCCCCGCATTATTTCCTGGAACCTGGGCAATCTGAAGG
CAGAGAAAGCTGCCTGGGGCCCACAGCCCGGCACTCCTTCCCGTATCAATTGACGCTCAAATTTCCGCAG
TAGGAATGCTCAAGCATTCCTTTTGGTAGCTGCCTTTTGGCAGGACATTCCGGTCAGAGGGACAGAGACC
CCTGCATTGCGGCAAAAATGTGCGCATGTGCAGCCATTGCCTGGGACGCATGCGTAGGGAGCCGCGCGAC
AAACCTGAGCCATTGCGGCAAGACTAGCGCAGAGAGGAGAGGGAGCCGGAGATGCCAGACGCTTGGTTCT
GAGGAGTGATTTGCAACGCAATGGAGCGAGGAAGGTCAGCTGGGCTTGTGGATTCTGCTAGCATGGTGAG
CAAGGGCGAGGAGGTCATCAAAGAGTTCATGCGCTTCAAGGTGCGCATGGAGGGCTCCATGAACGGCCAC
GAGTTCGAGATCGAGGGCGAGGGCGAGGGCCGCCCCTACGAGGGCACCCAGACCGCCAAGCTGAAGGTGA
CCAAGGGCGGCCCCCTGCCCTTCGCCTGGGACATCCTGTCCCCCCAGTTCATGTACGGCTCCAAGGCGTA
CGTGAAGCACCCCGCCGACATCCCCGATTACAAGAAGCTGTCCTTCCCCGAGGGCTTCAAGTGGGAGCGC
GTGATGAACTTCGAGGACGGCGGTCTGGTGACCGTGACCCAGGACTCCTCCCTGCAGGACGGCACGCTGA
TCTACAAGGTGAAGATGCGCGGCACCAACTTCCCCCCCGACGGCCCCGTAATGCAGAAGAAGACCATGGG
CTGGGAGGCCTCCACCGAGCGCCTGTACCCCCGCGACGGCGTGCTGAAGGGCGAGATCCACCAGGCCCTG
AAGCTGAAGGACGGCGGCCACTACCTGGTGGAGTTCAAGACCATCTACATGGCCAAGAAGCCCGTGCAAC
TGCCCGGCTACTACTACGTGGACACCAAGCTGGACATCACCTCCCACAACGAGGACTACACCATCGTGGA
ACAGTACGAGCGCTCCGAGGGCCGCCACCACCTGTTCCTGGGGCATGGCACCGGCAGCACCGGCAGCGGC
AGCTCCGGCACCGCCTCCTCCGAGGACAACAACATGGCCGTCATCAAAGAGTTCATGCGCTTCAAGGTGC
GCATGGAGGGCTCCATGAACGGCCACGAGTTCGAGATCGAGGGCGAGGGCGAGGGCCGCCCCTACGAGGG
CACCCAGACCGCCAAGCTGAAGGTGACCAAGGGCGGCCCCCTGCCCTTCGCCTGGGACATCCTGTCCCCC
CAGTTCATGTACGGCTCCAAGGCGTACGTGAAGCACCCCGCCGACATCCCCGATTACAAGAAGCTGTCCT
TCCCCGAGGGCTTCAAGTGGGAGCGCGTGATGAACTTCGAGGACGGCGGTCTGGTGACCGTGACCCAGGA
CTCCTCCCTGCAGGACGGCACGCTGATCTACAAGGTGAAGATGCGCGGCACCAACTTCCCCCCCGACGGC
CCCGTAATGCAGAAGAAGACCATGGGCTGGGAGGCCTCCACCGAGCGCCTGTACCCCCGCGACGGCGTGC
TGAAGGGCGAGATCCACCAGGCCCTGAAGCTGAAGGACGGCGGCCACTACCTGGTGGAGTTCAAGACCAT
CTACATGGCCAAGAAGCCCGTGCAACTGCCCGGCTACTACTACGTGGACACCAAGCTGGACATCACCTCC
CACAACGAGGACTACACCATCGTGGAACAGTACGAGCGCTCCGAGGGCCGCCACCACCTGTTCCTGTACG
GCATGGACGAGCTGTACAAGTAAGAATTGTGTTGCACTTAACGCGTACAAGGCCGGCCCTGCAGGAATTC
GATATCAAGCTTATCGATAATCAACCTCTGGATTACAAAATTTGTGAAAGATTGACTGGTATTCTTAACT
ATGTTGCTCCTTTTACGCTATGTGGATACGCTGCTTTAATGCCTTTGTATCATGCTATTGCTTCCCGTAT
GGCTTTCATTTTCTCCTCCTTGTATAAATCCTGGTTGCTGTCTCTTTATGAGGAGTTGTGGCCCGTTGTC
AGGCAACGTGGCGTGGTGTGCACTGTGTTTGCTGACGCAACCCCCACTGGTTGGGGCATTGCCACCACCT
GTCAGCTCCTTTCCGGGACTTTCGCTTTCCCCCTCCCTATTGCCACGGCGGAACTCATCGCCGCCTGCCT
TGCCCGCTGCTGGACAGGGGCTCGGCTGTTGGGCACTGACAATTCCGTGGTGTTGTCGGGGAAATCATCG
TCCTTTCCTTGGCTGCTCGCCTGTGTTGCCACCTGGATTCTGCGCGGGACGTCCTTCTGCTACGTCCCTT
CGGCCCTCAATCCAGCGGACCTTCCTTCCCGCGGCCTGCTGCCGGCTCTGCGGCCTCTTCCGCGTCTTCG
CCTTCGCCCTCAGACGAGTCGGATCTCCCTTTGGGCCGCCTCCCCGCATCGATACCGTCGACCTCGACCT
CGACTGTGCCTTCTAGTTGCCAGCCATCTGTTGTTTGCCCCTCCCCCGTGCCTTCCTTGACCCTGGAAGG
TGCCACTCCCACTGTCCTTTCCTAATAAAATGAGGAAATTGCATCGCATTGTCTGAGTAGGTGTCATTCT
ATTCTGGGGGGTGGGGTGGGGCAGGACAGCAAGGGGGAGGATTGGGAAGACAATGGCAGGCATGCTGGGG
AACTAGTGGTGCCAGGGCGTGTTAATTAACGATCATATTCAATAACCCTTAATATAACTTCGTATAATGT
ATGCTATACGAAGTTATTAGGTCTGAAGAGGAGTTTACGTCCAGCCAAGCTTAGGATCTCGACCTCGAAA
TTCTACCGGGTAGGGGAGGCGCTTTTCCCAAGGCAGTCTGGAGCATGCGCTTTAGCAGCCCCGCTGGGCA
CTTGGCGCTACACAAGTGGCCTCTGGCCTCGCACACATTCCACATCCACCGGTAGGCGCCAACCGGCTCC
GTTCTTTGGTGGCCCCTTCGCGCCACCTTCTACTCCTCCCCTAGTCAGGAAGTTCCCCCCCGCCCCGCAG
CTCGCGTCGTGCAGGACGTGACAAATGGAAGTAGCACGTCTCACTAGTCTCGTGCAGATGGACAGCACCG
CTGAGCAATGGAAGCGGGTAGGCCTTTGGGGCAGCGGCCAATAGCAGCTTTGCTCCTTCGCTTTCTGGGC
TCAGAGGCTGGGAAGGGGTGGGTCCGGGGGCGGGCTCAGGGGCGGGCTCAGGGGCGGGGCGGGCGCCCGA
AGGTCCTCCGGAGGCCCGGCATTCTGCACGCTTCAAAAGCGCACGTCTGCCGCGCTGTTCTCCTCTTCCT
CATCTCCGGGCCTTTCGACCTGCATCCATCTAGATCTCGAGCAGCTGAAGCTTACCATGACCGAGTACAA
GCCCACGGTGCGCCTCGCCACCCGCGACGACGTCCCCAGGGCCGTACGCACCCTCGCCGCCGCGTTCGCC
GACTACCCCGCCACGCGCCACACCGTCGATCCGGACCGCCACATCGAGCGGGTCACCGAGCTGCAAGAAC
TCTTCCTCACGCGCGTCGGGCTCGACATCGGCAAGGTGTGGGTCGCGGACGACGGCGCCGCGGTGGCGGT
CTGGACCACGCCGGAGAGCGTCGAAGCGGGGGCGGTGTTCGCCGAGATCGGCCCGCGCATGGCCGAGTTG
AGCGGTTCCCGGCTGGCCGCGCAGCAACAGATGGAAGGCCTCCTGGCGCCGCACCGGCCCAAGGAGCCCG
CGTGGTTCCTGGCCACCGTCGGCGTCTCGCCCGACCACCAGGGCAAGGGTCTGGGCAGCGCCGTCGTGCT
CCCCGGAGTGGAGGCGGCCGAGCGCGCCGGGGTGCCCGCCTTCCTGGAGACCTCCGCGCCCCACAACCTC
CCCTTCTACGAGCGGCTCGGCTTCACCGTCACCGCCGACGTCGAGGTGCCCGAAGGACCGCGCACCTGGT
GCATGACCCGCAAGCCCGGTGCCTGACGCCCGCCCCACGACCCGCAGCGCCCGACCGAAAGGAGCGCACG
ACCCCATGCATCGATGATATCAGATCCCCGGGATGCAGAAATTGATGATCTATTAAACAATAAAGATGTC
CACTAAAATGGAAGTTTTTCCTGTCATACTTTGTTAAGAAGGGTGAGAACAGAGTACCTACATTTTGAAT
GGAAGGATTGGAGCTACGGGGGTGGGGGTGGGGTGGGATTAGATAAATGCCTGCTCTTTACTGAAGGCTC
TTTACTATTGCTTTATGATAATGTTTCATAGTTGGATATCATAATTTAAACAAGCAAAACCAAATTAAGG
GCCAGCTCATTCCTCCCACTCATGATCTATAGATCTATAGATCTCTCGTGGGATCATTGTTTTTCTCTTG
ATTCCCACTTTGTGGTTCTAAGTACTGTGGTTTCCAAATGTGTCAGTTTCATAGCCTGAAGAACGAGATC
AGCAGCCTCTGTTCCACATACACTTCATTCTCAGTATTGTTTTGCCAAGTTCTAATTCCATCAGAAGCTG
GTCGAGATCCGGAACCCTTAATATAACTTCGTATAATGTATGCTATACGAAGTTATTAGGTCCCTCGAAG
AGGTTCACTAGGCGCGCCTTCCCGTATCAGCTCTGAAATCTGCAGAGCTGAGATCTGGCAGGAAGCAGGA
GACTCAGTGGGAATTCTATCTGTCTAAAGTCTTTGTGTGAGTCCAGATCTCTAGATCCTTACGCAAAGAG
TAAAGTTAGGAGGACTCCTGACTTCAGGGCTGGTGGGGGCAGGGCTGGCTGCCAGCCTGAGAGAACAAAA
CGAAGCAACTGTGCTGTAGTTTGAGTCTGGTCTGCAAGGTGACTCCTGGTATAATACCAGCCCTTGGAAA
ACAGAGTCCTGAGAGAGAAAAAAGTAGGAGAAAGTTTGAAGCCAGTTTGGACCACATAAAAAATAGACTC
TGTATCTAAAACATAACTGGGGCCAGGTGTGGTGATAGGCATCTTTAAGCCAGTATTTGAGAGTCGAAGG
CAGGAGGATGTCTGTGAGTTCAAGGCCTCTCCTGCTCTATATAGCAATTTCAGGACAGCCTCTACTCGGA
GAGGCTCTCTCTCAAAACCACAATAAGCCAGGTGGTGGTGGCACAGGCCTTTAATCCCAGCACCACTTGG
AAGGCAGAGGCAGAGGCAGGCGGATTTATGAGTTTGAGGCCAGCCTGAGTGAGTTCCAGGACAGCCAGGG
CTACACAGAGAAACCCTGTCTCAAAAAAAACAAAAAAACAAAAAAAAAAAAAAAACCAATAACTGGTTGG
TGACTCCTGTCTCTTATTCTAGCACTTAACAGGCTGAGGCAGGAGAATTACTGTAAATCCCAAGGCACTC
TGTGCTAGACAGTAAGACCTTGTCTGAAAGAAACTGTATATAGCAGGCATAGTGGCAAATGCCGGCCGGC
CAATAAGGGCGAATTCTGCAGATATCCATCACACTGGCGGCCGCTCGAGCATGCATCTAGAGGGCCCAAT
TCGCCCTATAGTGAGTCGTATTACAATTCACTGGCCGTCGTTTTACAACGTCGTGACTGGGAAAACCCTG
GCGTTACCCAACTTAATCGCCTTGCAGCACATCCCCCTTTCGCCAGCTGGCGTAATAGCGAAGAGGCCCG
CACCGATCGCCCTTCCCAACAGTTGCGCAGCCTGAATGGCGAATGG
[124 nt withheld, positions 6487-6610]
C
[91 nt withheld, positions 6612-6702]
A
[49 nt withheld, positions 6704-6752]
CCTTTGACGTTGGAGTCCACGTTCTTT
[37 nt withheld, positions 6780-6816]
ACCCTATCTCGGTCTATTCTTTTGATTTATAAGGGATTTTGCCGATTTCGGCCTATTGGTTAAAAAATGA
GCTGATTTAACAAAAATTTAACGCGAATTTTAACAAAATTCAGGGCGCAAGGGCTGCTAAAGGAAGCGGA
ACACGTAGAAAGCCAGTCCGCAGAAACGGTGCTGACCCCGGATGAATGTCAGCTACTGGGCTATCTGGAC
AAGGGAAAACGCAAGCGCAAAGAGAAAGCAGGTAGCTTGCAGTGGGCTTACATGGCGATAGCTAGACTGG
GCGGTTTTATGGACAGCAAGCGAACCGGAATTGCCAGCTGGGGCGCCCTCTGGTAAGGTTGGGAAGCCCT
GCAAAGTAAACTGGATGGCTTTCTTGCCGCCAAGGATCTGATGGCGCAGGGGATCAAGATCTGATCAAGA
GACAGGATGAGGATCGTTTCGCATGATTGAACAAGATGGATTGCACGCAGGTTCTCCGGCCGCTTGGGTG
GAGAGGCTATTCGGCTATGACTGGGCACAACAGACAATCGGCTGCTCTGATGCCGCCGTGTTCCGGCTGT
CAGCGCAGGGGCGCCCGGTTCTTTTTGTCAAGACCGACCTGTCCGGTGCCCTGAATGAACTGCAGGACGA
GGCAGCGCGGCTATCGTGGCTGGCCACGACGGGCGTTCCTTGCGCAGCTGTGCTCGACGTTGTCACTGAA
GCGGGAAGGGACTGGCTGCTATTGGGCGAAGTGCCGGGGCAGGATCTCCTGTCATCCCACCTTGCTCCTG
CCGAGAAAGTATCCATCATGGCTGATGCAATGCGGCGGCTGCATACGCTTGATCCGGCTACCTGCCCATT
CGACCACCAAGCGAAACATCGCATCGAGCGAGCACGTACTCGGATGGAAGCCGGTCTTGTCGATCAGGAT
GATCTGGACGAAGAGCATCAGGGGCTCGCGCCAGCCGAACTGTTCGCCAGGCTCAAGGCGCGCATGCCCG
ACGGCGAGGATCTCGTCGTGACCCATGGCGATGCCTGCTTGCCGAATATCATGGTGGAAAATGGCCGCTT
TTCTGGATTCATCGACTGTGGCCGGCTGGGTGTGGCGGACCGCTATCAGGACATAGCGTTGGCTACCCGT
GATATTGCTGAAGAGCTTGGCGGCGAATGGGCTGACCGCTTCCTCGTGCTTTACGGTATCGCCGCTCCCG
ATTCGCAGCGCATCGCCTTCTATCGCCTTCTTGACGAGTTCTTCTGAATTGAAAAAGGAAGAGTATGAGT
ATTCAACATTTCCGTGTCGCCCTTATTCCCTTTTTTGCGGCATTTTGCCTTCCTGTTTTTGCTCACCCAG
AAACGCTGGTGAAAGTAAAAGATGCTGAAGATCAGTTGGGTGCACGAGTGGGTTACATCGAACTGGATCT
CAACAGCGGTAAGATCCTTGAGAGTTTTCGCCCCGAAGAACGTTTTCCAATGATGAGCACTTTTAAAGTT
CTGCTATGTGGCGCGGTATTATCCCGTATTGACGCCGGGCAAGAGCAACTCGGTCGCCGCATACACTATT
CTCAGAATGACTTGGTTGAGTACTCACCAGTCACAGAAAAGCATCTTACGGATGGCATGACAGTAAGAGA
ATTATGCAGTGCTGCCATAACCATGAGTGATAACACTGCGGCCAACTTACTTCTGACAACGATCGGAGGA
CCGAAGGAGCTAACCGCTTTTTTGCACAACATGGGGGATCATGTAACTCGCCTTGATCGTTGGGAACCGG
AGCTGAATGAAGCCATACCAAACGACGAGCGTGACACCACGATGCCTGTAGCAATGGCAACAACGTTGCG
CAAACTATTAACTGGCGAACTACTTACTCTAGCTTCCCGGCAACAATTAATAGACTGGATGGAGGCGGAT
AAAGTTGCAGGACCACTTCTGCGCTCGGCCCTTCCGGCTGGCTGGTTTATTGCTGATAAATCTGGAGCCG
GTGAGCGTGGGTCTCGCGGTATCATTGCAGCACTGGGGCCAGATGGTAAGCCCTCCCGTATCGTAGTTAT
CTACACGACGGGGAGTCAGGCAACTATGGATGAACGAAATAGACAGATCGCTGAGATAGGTGCCTCACTG
ATTAAGCATTGGTAACTGTCAGACCAAGTTTACTCATATATACTTTAGATTGATTTAAAACTTCATTTTT
AATTTAAAAGGATCTAGGTGAAGATCCTTTTTGATAATCTCATGACCAAAATCCCTTAACGTGAGTTTTC
GTTCCACTGAGCGTCAGACCCCGTAGAAAAGATCAAAGGATCTTCTTGAGATCCTTTTTTTCTGCGCGTA
ATCTGCTGCTTGCAAACAAAAAAACCACCGCTACCAGCGGTGGTTTGTTTGCCGGATCAAGAGCTACCAA
CTCTTTTTCCGAAGGTAACTGGCTTCAGCAGAGCGCAGATACCAAATACTGTTCTTCTAGTGTAGCCGTA
GTTAGGCCACCACTTCAAGAACTCTGTAGCACCGCCTACATACCTCGCTCTGCTAATCCTGTTACCAGTG
GCTGCTGCCAGTGGCGATAAGTCGTGTCTTACCGGGTTGGACTCAAGACGATAGTTACCGGATAAGGCGC
AGCGGTCGGGCTGAACGGGGGGTTCGTGCACACAGCCCAGCTTGGAGCGAACGACCTACACCGAACTGAG
ATACCTACAGCGTGAGCTATGAGAAAGCGCCACGCTTCCCGAAGGGAGAAAGGCGGACAGGTATCCGGTA
AGCGGCAGGGTCGGAACAGGAGAGCGCACGAGGGAGCTTCCAGGGGGAAACGCCTGGTATCTTTATAGTC
CTGTCGGGTTTCGCCACCTCTGACTTGAGCGTCGATTTTTGTGATGCTCGTCAGGGGGGCGGAGCCTATG
GAAAAACGCCAGCAACGCGGCCTTTTTACGGTTCCTGGCCTTTTGCTGGCCTTTTGCTCACATGTTCTTT
CCTGCGTTATCCCCTGATTCTGTGGATAACCGTATTACCGCCTTTGAGTGAGCTGATACCGCTCGCCGCA
GCCGAACGACCGAGCGCAGCGAGTCAGTGAGCGAGGAAGCGGAAG
Features (pLannotate 1.2.2; 23 found; start..end, strand, type, name):
      2..94      +  CDS            lacI (fragment): lac repressor; lacI; The lac repressor binds to the lac operator to inhibit transcription in E. coli. This inhibition can be relieved by adding lactose or isopropyl-β-D-thiogalactopyranoside (IPTG).
    107..128     +  protein_bind   CAP binding site: CAP binding activates transcription in the presence of cAMP. E. coli catabolite activator protein
    143..173     +  promoter       lac promoter: promoter for the E. coli lac operon
    181..197     +  protein_bind   lac operator: The lac repressor binds to the lac operator to inhibit transcription in E. coli. This inhibition can be relieved by adding lactose or isopropyl-β-D-thiogalactopyranoside (IPTG). lac repressor encoded by lacI
   1183..2610    +  CDS            tdTomato: tdTomato is a basic (constitutively fluorescent) orange fluorescent protein published in 2004, derived from Discosoma sp.. It is reported to be a somewhat slowly-maturing tandem dimer with low acid sensitivity.
   2649..2679    +  misc_feature   MCS (fragment): pBluescript multiple cloning site
   2679..3267    +  misc_feature   WPRE: woodchuck hepatitis virus posttranscriptional regulatory element
   3268..3287    +  misc_feature   MCS (fragment): pBluescript multiple cloning site
   3294..3405    +  polyA_signal   bGH poly(A) signal: bovine growth hormone polyadenylation signal
   3554..3587    -  protein_bind   loxP: Cre-mediated recombination occurs in the 8-bp core sequence (GCATACAT). Cre recombinase
   3648..4147    +  promoter       PGK promoter: mouse phosphoglycerate kinase 1 promoter
   4187..4786    +  CDS            PuroR (fragment): puromycin N-acetyltransferase; pac from Streptomyces; confers resistance to puromycin
   4864..5316    +  polyA_signal   PGK poly(A) signal: mouse phosphoglycerate kinase 1 polyadenylation signal
   5343..5376    -  protein_bind   loxP: Cre-mediated recombination occurs in the 8-bp core sequence (GCATACAT). Cre recombinase
   6121..6138    -  polyA_signal   hGH poly(A) signal (fragment): human growth hormone polyadenylation signal
   6305..6323    -  promoter       T7 promoter: promoter for bacteriophage T7 RNA polymerase
   6326..6483    +  CDS            lacZα (fragment): LacZα fragment of β-galactosidase; lacZ fragment
   6487..6915    +  rep_origin     f1 ori (sequence partly withheld): f1 bacteriophage origin of replication; arrow indicates direction of (+) strand synthesis
   6928..7227    +  CDS            tnpA (fragment): TN5P_ECOLX - Also known as tnp. Experimental evidence at protein level: Swiss-Prot protein existence level 1. Mediates transposition of transposon Tn5 by a 'cut and paste' mechanism. First, the monomeric transposase binds the 19 bp inverted DNA repeats flanking the transposon. Then, dimerization of the DNA- bound transposase creates a synaptic DNA complex. After nicking of the first DNA strand, excision of the transposon proceeds through a series of intermediates. The transposase then mediates the insertion of the transposon at a new site by strand transfer. The activity of the wild- type tran
   7259..8050    +  CDS            neo: KKA2_KLEPN - Also known as kan, nptII. Experimental evidence at protein level: Swiss-Prot protein existence level 1. Resistance to kanamycin, neomycin, paromomycin, ribostamycin, butirosin and gentamicin B. From Klebsiella pneumoniae.
   8054..8070    +  promoter       AmpR promoter (fragment): bla
   8071..8931    +  CDS            AmpR: β-lactamase; bla; confers resistance to ampicillin, carbenicillin, and related antibiotics
   9102..9690    +  rep_origin     ori: high-copy-number ColE1/pMB1/pBR322/pUC origin of replication
