[The description below was written by a language model from this plasmid's Addgene catalogue record and pLannotate feature annotations shown in this document.]
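Description:
miR290-SE-RGM-tdTomato targeting vector is a mouse gene-targeting plasmid built in the pCR2.1 TOPO backbone, designed to place a tdTomato reporter cassette ("RGM" in the record, not expanded there) at the differentially methylated region of the Mir290 super-enhancer by homologous recombination. The 9.9 kb plasmid replicates in E. coli from a high-copy ColE1/pUC-type origin and is selected with ampicillin through the β-lactamase gene. The backbone also carries a neo/kanamycin resistance gene, an f1 origin, and the lac promoter/operator and lacZα remnants that flank the TOPO cloning site.

The insert, cloned between retained SbfI and FseI sites, is described as a 5′ Mir290 super-enhancer homology arm, the RGM cassette and a 3′ homology arm. The arms are not annotated, but unannotated stretches on either side of the cassette are consistent with them. The annotated payload begins with the tdTomato coding sequence followed by a WPRE, which enhances transcript stability and expression, and a bovine growth hormone polyadenylation signal. The feature table does not identify the promoter driving tdTomato, although an unannotated region lies upstream of the reporter. Downstream is a selection unit with the mouse PGK promoter, puromycin N-acetyltransferase and the PGK polyadenylation signal, bracketed by two loxP sites in the same orientation. Correctly targeted cells can therefore be selected with puromycin, and the marker can later be excised with Cre, leaving a single loxP site.

The associated publication concerns dynamic enhancer DNA methylation and heterogeneity in embryonic stem cells. This suggests the knocked-in reporter is used to follow the methylation state of the Mir290 super-enhancer in mouse cells.
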