Addgene plasmid #133047: miR290-SE-RGM-tdTomato targeting vector
Purpose: Targeting vector of RGM-tdTomato with homologous arms around Mir290 super-enhancer DMR
Depositing lab: Rudolf Jaenisch. Depositing organization: Whitehead Institute for Biomedical Research. Publication: Dynamic Enhancer DNA Methylation as Basis for Transcriptional and Cellular Heterogeneity of ESCs. Song Y, van den Berg PR, Markoulaki S, Soldner F, Dall'Agnese A, Henninger JE, Drotar J, Rosenau N, Cohen MA, Young RA, Semrau S, Stelzer Y, Jaenisch R. Mol Cell. 2019 Aug 15. pii: S1097-2765(19)30502-7. doi: 10.1016/j.molcel.2019.06.045. PubMed 31422875.
Backbone
  Vector backbone: pCR2.1 Topo vector
  Vector type: Mouse Targeting
  Selectable markers: Puromycin
Growth in bacteria
  Bacterial resistance: Ampicillin, 100 μg/mL
  Growth temperature: 30°C
  Growth strain: NEB Stable
  Copy number: Unknown
Gene/Insert
  Gene/Insert name: miR290-SE-5arm-RGM-miR290-SE-3arm
  Species: M. musculus (mouse)
  Cloning method: Restriction Enzyme; 5′ cloning site SbfI (not destroyed); 3′ cloning site FseI (not destroyed)
  Sequencing primers: 5′ caggaaacagctatgac; 3′ gtaaaacgacggccag
Terms and licenses: Academic/Nonprofit Terms; Industry Terms: Not Available to Industry
How to cite: miR290-SE-RGM-tdTomato targeting vector was a gift from Rudolf Jaenisch (Addgene plasmid # 133047 ; http://n2t.net/addgene:133047 ; RRID:Addgene_133047)
